>Addgene plasmid #78069 | MAGI1 gRNA (BRDN0001146934) | addgene full sequence | sequence record 188928 | Addgene Assembled Sequence
CCCGGGTGCAAAGATGGATAAAGTTTTAAACAGAGAGGAATCTTTGCAGCTAATGGACCTTCTAGGTCTT
GAAAGGAGTGGGAATTGGCTCCGGTGCCCGTCAGTGGGCAGAGCGCACATCGCCCACAGTCCCCGAGAAG
TTGGGGGGAGGGGTCGGCAATTGATCCGGTGCCTAGAGAAGGTGGCGCGGGGTAAACTGGGAAAGTGATG
TCGTGTACTGGCTCCGCCTTTTTCCCGAGGGTGGGGGAGAACCGTATATAAGTGCAGTAGTCGCCGTGAA
CGTTCTTTTTCGCAACGGGTTTGCCGCCAGAACACAGGTAAGTGCCGTGTGTGGTTCCCGCGGGCCTGGC
CTCTTTACGGGTTATGGCCCTTGCGTGCCTTGAATTACTTCCACCTGGCTGCAGTACGTGATTCTTGATC
CCGAGCTTCGGGTTGGAAGTGGGTGGGAGAGTTCGAGGCCTTGCGCTTAAGGAGCCCCTTCGCCTCGTGC
TTGAGTTGAGGCCTGGCCTGGGCGCTGGGGCCGCCGCGTGCGAATCTGGTGGCACCTTCGCGCCTGTCTC
GCTGCTTTCGATAAGTCTCTAGCCATTTAAAATTTTTGATGACCTGCTGCGACGCTTTTTTTCTGGCAAG
ATAGTCTTGTAAATGCGGGCCAAGATCTGCACACTGGTATTTCGGTTTTTGGGGCCGCGGGCGGCGACGG
GGCCCGTGCGTCCCAGCGCACATGTTCGGCGAGGCGGGGCCTGCGAGCGCGGCCACCGAGAATCGGACGG
GGGTAGTCTCAAGCTGGCCGGCCTGCTCTGGTGCCTGGCCTCGCGCCGCCGTGTATCGCCCCGCCCTGGG
CGGCAAGGCTGGCCCGGTCGGCACCAGTTGCGTGAGCGGAAAGATGGCCGCTTCCCGGCCCTGCTGCAGG
GAGCTCAAAATGGAGGACGCGGCGCTCGGGAGAGCGGGCGGGTGAGTCACCCACACAAAGGAAAAGGGCC
TTTCCGTCCTCAGCCGTCGCTTCATGTGACTCCACGGAGTACCGGGCGCCGTCCAGGCACCTCGATTAGT
TCTCGAGCTTTTGGAGTACGTCGTCTTTAGGTTGGGGGGAGGGGTTTTATGCGATGGAGTTTCCCCACAC
TGAGTGGGTGGAGACTGAAGTTAGGCCAGCTTGGCACTTGATGTAATTCTCCTTGGAATTTGCCCTTTTT
GAGTTTGGATCTTGGTTCATTCTCAAGCCTCAGACAGTGGTTCAAAGTTTTTTTCTTCCATTTCAGGTGT
CGTGACGTACGGCCACCATGACCGAGTACAAGCCCACGGTGCGCCTCGCCACCCGCGACGACGTCCCCAG
GGCCGTACGCACCCTCGCCGCCGCGTTCGCCGACTACCCCGCCACGCGCCACACCGTCGATCCGGACCGC
CACATCGAGCGGGTCACCGAGCTGCAAGAACTCTTCCTCACGCGCGTCGGGCTCGACATCGGCAAGGTGT
GGGTCGCGGACGACGGCGCCGCCGTGGCGGTCTGGACCACGCCGGAGAGCGTCGAAGCGGGGGCGGTGTT
CGCCGAGATCGGCCCGCGCATGGCCGAGTTGAGCGGTTCCCGGCTGGCCGCGCAGCAACAGATGGAAGGC
CTCCTGGCGCCGCACCGGCCCAAGGAGCCCGCGTGGTTCCTGGCCACCGTCGGAGTCTCGCCCGACCACC
AGGGCAAGGGTCTGGGCAGCGCCGTCGTGCTCCCCGGAGTGGAGGCGGCCGAGCGCGCCGGGGTGCCCGC
CTTCCTGGAGACCTCCGCGCCCCGCAACCTCCCCTTCTACGAGCGGCTCGGCTTCACCGTCACCGCCGAC
GTCGAGGTGCCCGAAGGACCGCGCACCTGGTGCATGACCCGCAAGCCCGGTGCCTGAACGCGTTAAGTCG
ACAATCAACCTCTGGATTACAAAATTTGTGAAAGATTGACTGGTATTCTTAACTATGTTGCTCCTTTTAC
GCTATGTGGATACGCTGCTTTAATGCCTTTGTATCATGCTATTGCTTCCCGTATGGCTTTCATTTTCTCC
TCCTTGTATAAATCCTGGTTGCTGTCTCTTTATGAGGAGTTGTGGCCCGTTGTCAGGCAACGTGGCGTGG
TGTGCACTGTGTTTGCTGACGCAACCCCCACTGGTTGGGGCATTGCCACCACCTGTCAGCTCCTTTCCGG
GACTTTCGCTTTCCCCCTCCCTATTGCCACGGCGGAACTCATCGCCGCCTGCCTTGCCCGCTGCTGGACA
GGGGCTCGGCTGTTGGGCACTGACAATTCCGTGGTGTTGTCGGGGAAATCATCGTCCTTTCCTTGGCTGC
TCGCCTGTGTTGCCACCTGGATTCTGCGCGGGACGTCCTTCTGCTACGTCCCTTCGGCCCTCAATCCAGC
GGACCTTCCTTCCCGCGGCCTGCTGCCGGCTCTGCGGCCTCTTCCGCGTCTTCGCCTTCGCCCTCAGACG
AGTCGGATCTCCCTTTGGGCCGCCTCCCCGCGTCGACTTTAAGACCAATGACTTACAAGGCAGCTGTAGA
TCTTAGCCACTTTTTAAAAGAAAAGGGGGGACTGGAAGGGCTAATTCACTCCCAACGAAGACAAGATCTG
CTTTTTGCTTGTACTGGGTCTCTCTGGTTAGACCAGATCTGAGCCTGGGAGCTCTCTGGCTAACTAGGGA
ACCCACTGCTTAAGCCTCAATAAAGCTTGCCTTGAGTGCTTCAAGTAGTGTGTGCCCGTCTGTTGTGTGA
CTCTGGTAACTAGAGATCCCTCAGACCCTTTTAGTCAGTGTGGAAAATCTCTAGCAGTACGTATAGTAGT
TCATGTCATCTTATTATTCAGTATTTATAACTTGCAAAGAAATGAATATCAGAGAGTGAGAGGAACTTGT
TTATTGCAGCTTATAATGGTTACAAATAAAGCAATAGCATCACAAATTTCACAAATAAAGCATTTTTTTC
ACTGCATTCTAGTTGTGGTTTGTCCAAACTCATCAATGTATCTTATCATGTCTGGCTCTAGCTATCCCGC
CCCTAACTCCGCCCATCCCGCCCCTAACTCCGCCCAGTTCCGCCCATTCTCCGCCCCATGGCTGACTAAT
TTTTTTTATTTATGCAGAGGCCGAGGCCGCCTCGGCCTCTGAGCTATTCCAGAAGTAGTGAGGAGGCTTT
TTTGGAGGCCTAGGGACGTACCCAATTCGCCCTATAGTGAGTCGTATTACGCGCGCTCACTGGCCGTCGT
TTTACAACGTCGTGACTGGGAAAACCCTGGCGTTACCCAACTTAATCGCCTTGCAGCACATCCCCCTTTC
GCCAGCTGGCGTAATAGCGAAGAGGCCCGCACCGATCGCCCTTCCCAACAGTTGCGCAGCCTGAATGGCG
AATGGG
[124 nt withheld, positions 3367-3490]
C
[91 nt withheld, positions 3492-3582]
A
[49 nt withheld, positions 3584-3632]
CCTTTGACGTTGGAGTCCACGTTCTTT
[37 nt withheld, positions 3660-3696]
ACCCTATCTCGGTCTATTCTTTTGATTTATAAGGGATTTTGCCGATTTCGGCCTATTGGTTAAAAAATGA
GCTGATTTAACAAAAATTTAACGCGAATTTTAACAAAATATTAACGCTTACAATTTAGGTGGCACTTTTC
GGGGAAATGTGCGCGGAACCCCTATTTGTTTATTTTTCTAAATACATTCAAATATGTATCCGCTCATGAG
ACAATAACCCTGATAAATGCTTCAATAATATTGAAAAAGGAAGAGTATGAGTATTCAACATTTCCGTGTC
GCCCTTATTCCCTTTTTTGCGGCATTTTGCCTTCCTGTTTTTGCTCACCCAGAAACGCTGGTGAAAGTAA
AAGATGCTGAAGATCAGTTGGGTGCACGAGTGGGTTACATCGAACTGGATCTCAACAGCGGTAAGATCCT
TGAGAGTTTTCGCCCCGAAGAACGTTTTCCAATGATGAGCACTTTTAAAGTTCTGCTATGTGGCGCGGTA
TTATCCCGTATTGACGCCGGGCAAGAGCAACTCGGTCGCCGCATACACTATTCTCAGAATGACTTGGTTG
AGTACTCACCAGTCACAGAAAAGCATCTTACGGATGGCATGACAGTAAGAGAATTATGCAGTGCTGCCAT
AACCATGAGTGATAACACTGCGGCCAACTTACTTCTGACAACGATCGGAGGACCGAAGGAGCTAACCGCT
TTTTTGCACAACATGGGGGATCATGTAACTCGCCTTGATCGTTGGGAACCGGAGCTGAATGAAGCCATAC
CAAACGACGAGCGTGACACCACGATGCCTGTAGCAATGGCAACAACGTTGCGCAAACTATTAACTGGCGA
ACTACTTACTCTAGCTTCCCGGCAACAATTAATAGACTGGATGGAGGCGGATAAAGTTGCAGGACCACTT
CTGCGCTCGGCCCTTCCGGCTGGCTGGTTTATTGCTGATAAATCTGGAGCCGGTGAGCGTGGGTCTCGCG
GTATCATTGCAGCACTGGGGCCAGATGGTAAGCCCTCCCGTATCGTAGTTATCTACACGACGGGGAGTCA
GGCAACTATGGATGAACGAAATAGACAGATCGCTGAGATAGGTGCCTCACTGATTAAGCATTGGTAACTG
TCAGACCAAGTTTACTCATATATACTTTAGATTGATTTAAAACTTCATTTTTAATTTAAAAGGATCTAGG
TGAAGATCCTTTTTGATAATCTCATGACCAAAATCCCTTAACGTGAGTTTTCGTTCCACTGAGCGTCAGA
CCCCGTAGAAAAGATCAAAGGATCTTCTTGAGATCCTTTTTTTCTGCGCGTAATCTGCTGCTTGCAAACA
AAAAAACCACCGCTACCAGCGGTGGTTTGTTTGCCGGATCAAGAGCTACCAACTCTTTTTCCGAAGGTAA
CTGGCTTCAGCAGAGCGCAGATACCAAATACTGTTCTTCTAGTGTAGCCGTAGTTAGGCCACCACTTCAA
GAACTCTGTAGCACCGCCTACATACCTCGCTCTGCTAATCCTGTTACCAGTGGCTGCTGCCAGTGGCGAT
AAGTCGTGTCTTACCGGGTTGGACTCAAGACGATAGTTACCGGATAAGGCGCAGCGGTCGGGCTGAACGG
GGGGTTCGTGCACACAGCCCAGCTTGGAGCGAACGACCTACACCGAACTGAGATACCTACAGCGTGAGCT
ATGAGAAAGCGCCACGCTTCCCGAAGGGAGAAAGGCGGACAGGTATCCGGTAAGCGGCAGGGTCGGAACA
GGAGAGCGCACGAGGGAGCTTCCAGGGGGAAACGCCTGGTATCTTTATAGTCCTGTCGGGTTTCGCCACC
TCTGACTTGAGCGTCGATTTTTGTGATGCTCGTCAGGGGGGCGGAGCCTATGGAAAAACGCCAGCAACGC
GGCCTTTTTACGGTTCCTGGCCTTTTGCTGGCCTTTTGCTCACATGTTCTTTCCTGCGTTATCCCCTGAT
TCTGTGGATAACCGTATTACCGCCTTTGAGTGAGCTGATACCGCTCGCCGCAGCCGAACGACCGAGCGCA
GCGAGTCAGTGAGCGAGGAAGCGGAAGAGCGCCCAATACGCAAACCGCCTCTCCCCGCGCGTTGGCCGAT
TCATTAATGCAGCTGGCACGACAGGTTTCCCGACTGGAAAGCGGGCAGTGAGCGCAACGCAATTAATGTG
AGTTAGCTCACTCATTAGGCACCCCAGGCTTTACACTTTATGCTTCCGGCTCGTATGTTGTGTGGAATTG
TGAGCGGATAACAATTTCACACAGGAAACAGCTATGACCATGATTACGCCAAGCGCGCAATTAACCCTCA
CTAAAGGGAACAAAAGCTGGAGCTGCAAGCTTAATGTAGTCTTATGCAATACTCTTGTAGTCTTGCAACA
TGGTAACGATGAGTTAGCAACATGCCTTACAAGGAGAGAAAAAGCACCGTGCATGCCGATTGGTGGAAGT
AAGGTGGTACGATCGTGCCTTATTAGGAAGGCAACAGACGGGTCTGACATGGATTGGACGAACCACTGAA
TTGCCGCATTGCAGAGATATTGTATTTAAGTGCCTAGCTCGATACATAAACGGGTCTCTCTGGTTAGACC
AGATCTGAGCCTGGGAGCTCTCTGGCTAACTAGGGAACCCACTGCTTAAGCCTCAATAAAGCTTGCCTTG
AGTGCTTCAAGTAGTGTGTGCCCGTCTGTTGTGTGACTCTGGTAACTAGAGATCCCTCAGACCCTTTTAG
TCAGTGTGGAAAATCTCTAGCAGTGGCGCCCGAACAGGGACTTGAAAGCGAAAGGGAAACCAGAGGAGCT
CTCTCGACGCAGGACTCGGCTTGCTGAAGCGCGCACGGCAAGAGGCGAGGGGCGGCGACTGGTGAGTACG
CCAAAAATTTTGACTAGCGGAGGCTAGAAGGAGAGAGATGGGTGCGAGAGCGTCAGTATTAAGCGGGGGA
GAATTAGATCGCGATGGGAAAAAATTCGGTTAAGGCCAGGGGGAAAGAAAAAATATAAATTAAAACATAT
AGTATGGGCAAGCAGGGAGCTAGAACGATTCGCAGTTAATCCTGGCCTGTTAGAAACATCAGAAGGCTGT
AGACAAATACTGGGACAGCTACAACCATCCCTTCAGACAGGATCAGAAGAACTTAGATCATTATATAATA
CAGTAGCAACCCTCTATTGTGTGCATCAAAGGATAGAGATAAAAGACACCAAGGAAGCTTTAGACAAGAT
AGAGGAAGAGCAAAACAAAAGTAAGACCACCGCACAGCAAGCGGCCGCTGATCTTCAGACCTGGAGGAGG
AGATATGAGGGACAATTGGAGAAGTGAATTATATAAATATAAAGTAGTAAAAATTGAACCATTAGGAGTA
GCACCCACCAAGGCAAAGAGAAGAGTGGTGCAGAGAGAAAAAAGAGCAGTGGGAATAGGAGCTTTGTTCC
TTGGGTTCTTGGGAGCAGCAGGAAGCACTATGGGCGCAGCGTCAATGACGCTGACGGTACAGGCCAGACA
ATTATTGTCTGGTATAGTGCAGCAGCAGAACAATTTGCTGAGGGCTATTGAGGCGCAACAGCATCTGTTG
CAACTCACAGTCTGGGGCATCAAGCAGCTCCAGGCAAGAATCCTGGCTGTGGAAAGATACCTAAAGGATC
AACAGCTCCTGGGGATTTGGGGTTGCTCTGGAAAACTCATTTGCACCACTGCTGTGCCTTGGAATGCTAG
TTGGAGTAATAAATCTCTGGAACAGATTTGGAATCACACGACCTGGATGGAGTGGGACAGAGAAATTAAC
AATTACACAAGCTTAATACACTCCTTAATTGAAGAATCGCAAAACCAGCAAGAAAAGAATGAACAAGAAT
TATTGGAATTAGATAAATGGGCAAGTTTGTGGAATTGGTTTAACATAACAAATTGGCTGTGGTATATAAA
ATTATTCATAATGATAGTAGGAGGCTTGGTAGGTTTAAGAATAGTTTTTGCTGTACTTTCTATAGTGAAT
AGAGTTAGGCAGGGATATTCACCATTATCGTTTCAGACCCACCTCCCAACCCCGAGGGGACCCAGAGAGG
GCCTATTTCCCATGATTCCTTCATATTTGCATATACGATACAAGGCTGTTAGAGAGATAATTAGAATTAA
TTTGACTGTAAACACAAAGATATTAGTACAAAATACGTGACGTAGAAAGTAATAATTTCTTGGGTAGTTT
GCAGTTTTAAAATTATGTTTTAAAATGGACTATCATATGCTTACCGTAACTTGAAAGTATTTCGATTTCT
TGGCTTTATATATCTTGTGGAAAGGACGAAACACCGACATTGTTGGTGCAACGAGGGTTTTAGAGCTAGA
AATAGCAAGTTAAAATAAGGCTAGTCCGTTATCAACTTGAAAAAGTGGCACCGAGTCGGTGCTTTTTTAA
GCTTGGCGTAACTAGATCTTGAGACAAATGGCAGTATTCATCCACAATTTTAAAAGAAAAGGGGGGATTG
GGGGGTACAGTGCAGGGGAAAGAATAGTAGACATAATAGCAACAGACATACAAACTAAAGAATTACAAAA
ACAAATTACAAAAATTCAAAATTTTCGGGTTTATTACAGGGACAGCAGAGATCCACTTTGGCGCCGGCTC
GAGGGGG
Features (pLannotate 1.2.2; 29 found; start..end, strand, type, name):
     14..80      +  CDS            small t antigen (fragment): SV40 (simian virus 40) small t antigen
    106..317     +  promoter       EF-1α core promoter: core promoter for human elongation factor EF-1α
    318..1256    +  intron         EF-1α intron A: intron upstream of the start codon of human EF-1α
   1278..1877    +  CDS            PuroR (fragment): puromycin N-acetyltransferase; pac from Streptomyces; confers resistance to puromycin
   1893..2481    +  misc_feature   WPRE: woodchuck hepatitis virus posttranscriptional regulatory element
   2532..2551    +  misc_feature   cPPT/CTS (fragment): central polypurine tract and central termination sequence of HIV-1
   2553..2786    +  LTR            3' LTR (ΔU3): self-inactivating 3' long terminal repeat (LTR) from HIV-1
   2864..2985    +  polyA_signal   SV40 poly(A) signal: SV40 polyadenylation signal
   3025..3160    +  rep_origin     SV40 ori: SV40 origin of replication
   3181..3199    -  promoter       T7 promoter: promoter for bacteriophage T7 RNA polymerase
   3207..3362    +  CDS            lacZα (fragment): LacZα fragment of β-galactosidase; lacZ fragment
   3367..3795    +  rep_origin     f1 ori (sequence partly withheld): f1 bacteriophage origin of replication; arrow indicates direction of (+) strand synthesis
   3848..3952    +  promoter       AmpR promoter: bla
   3953..4813    +  CDS            AmpR: β-lactamase; bla; confers resistance to ampicillin, carbenicillin, and related antibiotics
   4984..5572    +  rep_origin     ori: high-copy-number ColE1/pMB1/pBR322/pUC origin of replication
   5755..5847    +  CDS            lacI (fragment): lac repressor; lacI; The lac repressor binds to the lac operator to inhibit transcription in E. coli. This inhibition can be relieved by adding lactose or isopropyl-β-D-thiogalactopyranoside (IPTG).
   5860..5881    +  protein_bind   CAP binding site: CAP binding activates transcription in the presence of cAMP. E. coli catabolite activator protein
   5896..5926    +  promoter       lac promoter: promoter for the E. coli lac operon
   5934..5950    +  protein_bind   lac operator: The lac repressor binds to the lac operator to inhibit transcription in E. coli. This inhibition can be relieved by adding lactose or isopropyl-β-D-thiogalactopyranoside (IPTG). lac repressor encoded by lacI
   5995..6013    +  promoter       T3 promoter: promoter for bacteriophage T3 RNA polymerase
   6041..6267    +  promoter       RSV promoter: Rous sarcoma virus enhancer/promoter
   6268..6448    +  LTR            5' LTR (truncated): truncated 5' long terminal repeat (LTR) from HIV-1
   6495..6620    +  misc_feature   HIV-1 Ψ: packaging signal of human immunodeficiency virus type 1
   6604..6967    +  CDS            HIV-1 gag (fragment): gag protein from human immunodeficiency virus 1; gag
   7113..7346    +  misc_feature   RRE: The Rev response element (RRE) of HIV-1 allows for Rev-dependent mRNA export from the nucleus to the cytoplasm.
   7723..7749    +  CDS            Rev (fragment): human immunodeficiency virus 1 (HIV-1) Rev protein; rev; enhances nuclear export of unspliced and incompletely spliced viral mRNAs
   7753..7993    +  promoter       U6 promoter: RNA polymerase III promoter for human U6 snRNA
   8023..8098    +  misc_RNA       gRNA scaffold: guide RNA scaffold for the Streptococcus pyogenes CRISPR/Cas9 system
   8154..8271    +  misc_feature   cPPT/CTS: central polypurine tract and central termination sequence of HIV-1
