[The description below was written by a language model from this plasmid's Addgene catalogue record and pLannotate feature annotations shown in this document.]
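Description:
MAGI1 gRNA (BRDN0001146934) is a third-generation lentiviral CRISPR guide plasmid built on the lentiGuide-Puro backbone and designed to deliver a single guide RNA against human MAGI1 into mammalian cells. In bacteria it is maintained as a high-copy plasmid through a ColE1/pUC-type origin and selected with ampicillin via the β-lactamase gene. An f1 origin, an SV40 origin and residual lac and T7/T3 promoter elements from the cloning backbone are also annotated.

The lentiviral genome is transcribed from an RSV promoter fused to a truncated HIV-1 5' LTR, which makes packaging Tat-independent. It carries the Ψ packaging signal with a short gag fragment, the Rev response element for Rev-dependent nuclear export, and a cPPT/CTS to aid nuclear import. It ends in a self-inactivating ΔU3 3' LTR followed by an SV40 polyadenylation signal. Within this unit, a human U6 RNA polymerase III promoter drives the MAGI1-targeting spacer joined to the Streptococcus pyogenes gRNA scaffold. Downstream, the EF-1α core promoter with its intron A expresses puromycin N-acetyltransferase, and a WPRE enhances transcript expression, so transduced cells can be selected with puromycin.

According to the depositor, the guide was designed against several MAGI1 reference transcripts. The plasmid encodes no Cas9, so it must be paired with a separate Cas9 lentiviral vector or used in cells that already express the nuclease. It belongs to a human kinome gRNA collection associated with work on optimised sgRNA design and is suited to knocking out MAGI1 in individual or arrayed experiments. The cloning method is not recorded.
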