Addgene plasmid #78069: MAGI1 gRNA (BRDN0001146934)
Purpose: 3rd generation lentiviral gRNA plasmid targeting human MAGI1
Depositing lab: John Doench & David Root. Depositing organization: Broad Institute. Publication: Optimized sgRNA design to maximize activity and minimize off-target effects of CRISPR-Cas9. Doench JG, Fusi N, Sullender M, Hegde M, Vaimberg EW, Donovan KF, Smith I, Tothova Z, Wilen C, Orchard R, Virgin HW, Listgarten J, Root DE. Nat Biotechnol. 2016 Jan 18. doi: 10.1038/nbt.3437. PubMed 26780180.
Backbone
  Vector backbone: lentiGuide-Puro
  Backbone manufacturer: Zhang Lab (Addgene plasmid # 52963)
  Vector type: Mammalian Expression, Lentiviral, CRISPR
  Selectable markers: Puromycin
Growth in bacteria
  Bacterial resistance: Ampicillin, 100 μg/mL
  Growth temperature: 37°C
  Growth strain: DH5alpha
  Copy number: High Copy
Gene/Insert
  Gene/Insert name: MAGI1 (alt names: MAGI1; NM_001033057.1)
  gRNA/shRNA sequence: ACATTGTTGGTGCAACGAGG
  Species: H. sapiens (human)
  Entrez Gene: MAGI1 (a.k.a. AIP-3, AIP3, BAIAP1, BAP-1, BAP1, MAGI-1, MAGI-1b, Magi1d, TNRC19, WWP3)
  Promoter: hU6
  Cloning method: Unknown
  Sequencing primers: 5′ U6-F; 3′ pS2-R
Terms and licenses: Academic/Nonprofit Terms; Industry Terms: Not Available to Industry
Depositor comments: The gRNA was designed to target the following Genbank reference sequence(s): NM_001033057.1,NM_004742.2,NM_015520.1. Note that this plasmid does NOT contain Cas9. It should be used in conjunction with lentiCas9-Blast (Addgene #52962) or otherwise with cell lines already expressing Cas9. Browse the full kinome gRNA library at http://www.addgene.org/pooled-library/broadgpp-human-kinome/ or visit http://www.broadinstitute.org/rnai/public/ for detailed protocols and information.
How to cite: MAGI1 gRNA (BRDN0001146934) was a gift from John Doench & David Root (Addgene plasmid # 78069 ; http://n2t.net/addgene:78069 ; RRID:Addgene_78069)
