>Addgene plasmid #78069 | MAGI1 gRNA (BRDN0001146934) | depositor partial sequence | sequence record 145528 | Target Sequence
ACATTGTTGGTGCAACGAGG
