>Addgene plasmid #78069 | MAGI1 gRNA (BRDN0001146934) | addgene partial sequence | sequence record 188927 | hU6-F
GTGACGCTAGAAAGTAATAATTTCTTGGGTAGCTTTGCAGCTTTTAAAATTATGTTTTAAAATGGACTAT
CATATGCTTACCGTAACTTGAAAGTATTTCGATTTCTTGGCTTTATATATCTTGTGGAAAGGACGAAACA
CCGACATTGTTGGTGCAACGAGGTTTTAGAGCTAGAAATAGCAAGTTAAAATAAGGCTAGTCCGTTATCA
ACTTGAAAAAGTGGCACCGAGTCGGTGCTTTTTTAAGCTTGGCGTAACTAGATCTTGAGACAAATGGCAG
TATTCATCCACAATTTTAAAAGAAAAGGGGGGATTGGGGGGTACAGTGCAGGGGAAAGAATAGTAGACAT
AATANCAACAGACATACAAACTAAAGAATTACAAAAACAAATTACANAAATTCAAAATTTTCGGGTTTAT
TACAGGGACAGCAGAGATCCACTTTGGCGCCGGCTCGAGGGGGCCCGGGTGCNNAGATGGATAAAGTTTT
AAACACAGAGGAATCTTTGCAGCTAATGGACCTTCTAGGTCTTGAAAGGAGTGGGAATTGGCTCCGGTGC
CCGTCAGTGG
